>Addgene plasmid #182610 | pOME0271P | addgene full sequence | sequence record 367119 | Addgene NGS Result
GACGGATCGGGAGATCTCCCGATCCCCTATGGTGCACTCTCAGTACAATCTGCTCTGATGCCGCATAGTT
AAGCCAGTATCTGCTCCCTGCTTGTGTGTTGGAGGTCGCTGAGTAGTGCGCGAGCAAAATTTAAGCTACA
ACAAGGCAAGGCTTGACCGACAATTGCATGAAGAATCTGCTTAGGGTTAGGCGTTTTGCGCTGCTTCGCG
ATGTACGGGCCAGATATACGCGTTGACATTGATTATTGACTAGTTATTAATAGTAATCAATTACGGGGTC
ATTAGTTCATAGCCCATATATGGAGTTCCGCGTTACATAACTTACGGTAAATGGCCCGCCTGGCTGACCG
CCCAACGACCCCCGCCCATTGACGTCAATAATGACGTATGTTCCCATAGTAACGCCAATAGGGACTTTCC
ATTGACGTCAATGGGTGGAGTATTTACGGTAAACTGCCCACTTGGCAGTACATCAAGTGTATCATATGCC
AAGTACGCCCCCTATTGACGTCAATGACGGTAAATGGCCCGCCTGGCATTATGCCCAGTACATGACCTTA
TGGGACTTTCCTACTTGGCAGTACATCTACGTATTAGTCATCGCTATTACCATGGTGATGCGGTTTTGGC
AGTACATCAATGGGCGTGGATAGCGGTTTGACTCACGGGGATTTCCAAGTCTCCACCCCATTGACGTCAA
TGGGAGTTTGTTTTGGCACCAAAATCAACGGGACTTTCCAAAATGTCGTAACAACTCCGCCCCATTGACG
CAAATGGGCGGTAGGCGTGTACGGTGGGAGGTCTATATAAGCAGAGCTCTCTGGCTAACTAGAGAACCCA
CTGCTTACTGGCTTATCGAAATTAATACGACTCACTATAGGGAGACCCAAGCTTGGTACCGAGCTCGGAT
CCACTAGTAACGGCCGCCAGTGTGCTGGAATTCACTAAGCCCGAACGTTCAGCTTTGCGTGCTTTCGACG
TCCAGGCGGCTGGCACACGGGCCGTGAGCGCCAGCAACATGGGATCATGGTAGTAAGATACAGCATAAAT
CCCCGTCCGGTGGCGCTCAACGCCAATATGCGCGGCTGCGTGGTATCTCATCGGTGGGCACGCGTACGGT
GGTCTCATGGGTATTGGACTTGTAGGCGAGGGGAGGCGCATACGACAAAAATTGCCGCCGTGAAGGTCGG
GAACCCGCCCGCGCTTCCGCAAGGCACGGGGCCGCATCGGACACAGGCTAAGCATTAAGGATCATAACAC
CGCCCTAGAAATGTTTAAGCTGTGACCAAAGCGAACCTCGCATGAGGCATACGCGAGCGTGGAGGTAGGA
TTCCCAAGGCTATTGAGAGACGGTGGGTGAAATGATGAAGAACACACAGAACAATAACGGGCGACTAGAT
AAAAAGACTCGCTCAACAGCCCGAAAACCATCAGCCCGCACCGCCGATGGATTAGGTGCTGCTGGACAAG
TCTTTCTAAACCCGCGCAGGGTTTGTGTCGATCCAGACGCTTACGAACGCCCGCTTTAAAAACACTATTC
ATAATTAACAGAAGTTGACACCAGCCCGCAGTTACCCAACCTTCTATTTTTTTGGAGTGTTGACAAGTTT
CCATCGCCCGTTTGGCGTTTCCCGCATGGTGTCAAATTAGTGACGCACCCTCCCCCCGTCACTATGGGTT
TACCCTGATTTAGTAAGTAAAACTGCCGCCCCCGCCCACTCATTTTTTTACCCTGTTATTTGCTGTATTT
ACATCTACGGACCCCCTTTTGGTGAGATTGCCGTGGTTCTAAATAACGTTGTGGTTTTCGGACCCTTTCA
GGGACCAAATCTTTTACGTGTTGCCAAGGTAGCATTTGCTGGACCCGCATAGGTTTTTGTGGCACCAGGT
TATGGTCTTATGAGCGGGCTTGACCGGCAAGTTCCAGGCATCCTAAGTGCTTGATGTAGACCCTTAGGGC
ACTAGGGACTACCTAGGTCAAACTCCCCCTTAGTCATGACGCCGTGCCCACGAGGTTTGAGAGGCGTAGA
CATCCGTGTCGACTGCTGGACGGAGGTAGTATAATCAGCTAGGCCTCAGTATTCTATGTAACAAATGAAT
GCCCTAGAGTACTGCGGTTTAGCTAGTTATACTGCCCGGTTCCACCAGGCGGCGTTGTGGCCACGGGCGG
TTCGTCGCTTGGACCTGGAGGGGTGTCACATTCTGTGACCGCGACGTTGACGTTAGACACACGTCGCTGC
CGTCCTCAGAATGTGATAGCCCATTACAGGCATTGTAGCTGTTGCGTTGGTTGGGAGTTTGGGGACCAAA
TTTCTATAATTGGTGTCACCGCGGCAGCTCTAGCCCTGGAAGATCTGGAAGCTTGCTTCAATGGCTCAGA
TCGACCCGGACTACAGTTAGCGAAGTAGACCCATTATAATCTTAATCTTAAATCTGGTTGACGGACTTTC
GCGCCGGGAACACGCAGGTGGCAGCGGATGTGTTTTGCCCAAACACGAGGGTTGCAGGAAACAGGTGCTG
CCGGGGATTATGTACAGCTTACACCCAGTTTCCTGTAATCGCCCGCATCCGGCCGTCCTGGGCAGCACCG
CACCCTGCGTAAACAACCGCGTACTTTTTCCTCGTCCCCCCACCCCCACATCCTTCCTCCCACCCTGCCA
GTCCAACCCGCTTCCTGTTTTATTCGCCTTCAAACAGAAGCACGCATTCTAATGATTCTTACAAAACTTG
TTAGTGTTTATTAAATCAGATACATACATTCTACGGACCAAAAATTAGCAACAGCTTGTTATCTATGGTG
TATGGCGATAGTGTTGGGAGTGTGATGGGCCGGAAAGGTGAAGGCCCATTAGGGTTTGCACTTGGCGCTG
TAGGTCTACTCTTGACAAAGATCTAAGCATTGACATTAGGGCATCCACGTCAGTGGGACCCAGTAGGTCT
AAGTTTTCCATACAGTACACCCAGTGTAAGAATGTCTGTGGTGTGCTGCGAGACCCTATAGTGTCCTTGC
TTAAAAATATCAAAGACCTAATATCCCTCGCACACAGCTCCCCGTCTACGTGGAGAACAGTGAGCTGATA
AGGGCTGAAATAACTCATTGTGCCCGCTAGGTGGCGCTCTAAAAAACGCGGGTCTAAGTGAAGCAGGTCG
CGCAAGAGGTCTCTGCGACCTGCACGAAACAGACATTCCGCTAACAGGGGAAACGTTAACCTGCCCTCCT
CCTTTAAAGCTCTAAGAGCTCCAATTAATTGGGCCAGTGTGGGTTGAGGTATGAACACGTTTAGGAGGAA
CAATACCACTTCCCTGTCATCCGTGCCCAGTTTCCGCGCCACCTCACAGAGAACCTCGTAAGTGGCCATG
GTGCCGGCTTGTATATGTGAAGGCACCGATGTGGAAAAACAAAGGAAAATTTATTTTTCCGCCCTAAACA
AAATCACAAGCTTAATAGCTGTCCAGAATGCGCAGATCAAAGTCCGAAACAGATGTTAGGATCTGTTCCA
CTGCCGCCTGTAGAACGGAAACATCGCATCCCAATATGCTTGCCAGCTGAGGAACTACCCCACCCGAGTG
GGTATCCTGCGGAATGACGTTGGCAGGAACCAACAGCGCACAGCCTGCAGCGCTGATAATAGAGGCGGGC
AATGAGCCAGTCTTTGGGTCAACTAAGGCTTTTGTAATCAGGGTGTTGACCTCGTGGTGCCAAAAGTCCA
GGTGTTGGGAGCCCCCCAGCAATTTAAGTAACAAGAAGGAAGTGACGTCCGTCGCTAAGACTGCCTCTGT
TCGCCACGCCAACTTCTCAAGGAGTTCTTTCTCCTGGTCTATAAGTTCTTGGCGGGAAAAGGAGTCTGCC
GCGGCATAGCAAAGTGAACTGGTAGAAATAGGCGTGAGGCTTCTGAGCTTACTGGCCACTAACAGGCAGG
CGCTCCCTGTCTTTTGAAAGTGTTCTTTGGACACCTGCTTTATAAGTAGGAGTCTGTCCAAAAGATTAAG
GGCCAACGCGACCACGTTAGGTTCTAGGTTGTATTCCTGGCAAACTGAAAACATCCATGTGCCCAGTAAC
TTACGCATATGCGAAGTAAGAGATTGTTGAAAGGTCCCAAATACAGAGTCAGAAGTTAAAAAGCGCGGCT
CAATTTCAAGAATATTGTAAAAGATCCGATCCTCACATAGCGTGGGATCCAGAAGTCCCGAGGGCGGGTT
ATTGGCAGTTGCCATATAGAGTGGCGAGCGTATGTGGCCTACCTGTAGAGCCTGGAGTTTCAGGGTGCTC
TGTCAGGTTCTCCCATCGACGACGCTGGGCCGCGAGAGTACGCTAGCCGTTGTCCGTGTGTTCAGTTGAG
GTAGATGGGTCGTGAGAACACTGCCCCACACACACACCAGCACCCATGGCGCCAAATGCAAGTGCGGAGC
GGCGACGGTGGCTTCTAGGGAGGAAAAAGGGGGAGAGGTGTGGCTTTTATGTCATTTCCTGTGGAGAGTC
CCCAGGACCTTGGTTTTCCCCTGGCTGGGTTAATGGCAGGGGCTTTTTAAACTTAACTATGGAAGATTGT
AGGTTTCCTGCCAGGGGGTGACTAGCTTCCCAGGCTAGGCGGGCCATTTGTACTTTCTTACTTGTGTCTT
TGTTCTGACAATACACATATACACAATAAGTTATGGGCGACTGGTCTGGTCCAGGGTGGGGCAAGCAGGA
CACGGGGCCTGCCTTTACTCCTCCAAACTGGAAGGCCTGAGATAATTTTTTAAGTCCGTATGGGTCATTG
CCCCAAAAAATCACTGCAAACTTCCATTGACACTTTGGATCTCGTCTTCCATCCTTTCCCAAAAAGCGTC
TATAAAAGATGTGTTGTGGCCTAGCTTTCGCAGGACAATCATCTATCTGTCTGTAAGGGACCGGTGGTTG
TTGGTATCTTGGATGTGGCTTTTTTGGGTGGGTAACTGGAACGCGCCTCATACGAACTCCAGGTCTGTGG
GGTGGTGATGTTCTGAGTACATAGCGGTATTCGCGAGATGGGCCAGGTTGTGGGTCATCGTCTGGTGTAT
TATCTCCTGGTGGGCTACTGGCAATTTGTTCATGTGTGCTAACAACAGGGTAATCCACTTCCATTTCGTC
CTCGGATGACGACCCGTGCAAGATTATGGGCTCTTCCACCGTCTCCTGCTCCTGCTGTTCCACCCCCTGC
TGCTCCTGCTCTTCCACCTCCTCTAACTCCTGCTCTTCCTGCTCTTCCACCTCCTCTAACTCCTGCTCTT
CCTGCTCTTCCACCTCCTCTAACTCCTGCTCCTCCTGCTCCTCCTGCTCCTGCTCTTGCTCCTCCACCTC
CTCTAATTCCTGCTCTTCCTGCTCCTGCTCTTGCTCTTCCACCTCCTCTAACTCCTGCTCCTGCTCCTGC
TCCTCTAACTCCTGCTCCTGCTCCTCTAACTCCTGCTCCTGCTCCTCTAACTCCTGCTCCTGCTCCTCTA
ACTCCTGCTCCTGCTCCTCTAACTCCTGCTCCTGCTCCTCTAACTCCTGCTCCTGCTCCTCTAACTCCTG
CTCCTGCTCCTCTAACTCCTGCTCCTGCTCCTCTAACTCCTGCTCCTGCTCCTCTAACTCCTGCTCCTGC
TCCTCTYATCCTGCTCCTGCTCCTCTAACTCCTGCTCCTGCTCCTCTAACTCCTGCTCCTGCTCCTCTAA
CTCCTGCTCCTGCTCCTCTAACTCCTGCTCCTGCTCCTCTAACTCCTGCTCCTGCTCCTCTAACTCCTGC
TCCTGCTCCTCTAACTCCTGCTCCTGCTCCTCTAACTCCTGCTCCTGCTCCTCTAACTCCTGCTCCTGCT
CCTCTAACTCCTGCTCCTGCTCCTCTAACTCCTGCTCCTGCTCCTCTAACTCCTGCTCCTGCTCCTCCTG
CTGCTCCTGCTCCTCCTGCTGCTCCTGCTCCTCCTGCTGCTCCTGCTCCTCCTGCTGCTCCTGYTCMTCC
TGCTGCTGCTGCTCMTCCTGCTGCTGCTCMTCCTGCTGCTCCTGCTCMTCCTGCTGCTGCTCMTCCTGCT
GCTGCTCATCCTGCTGCTGCTCATCCTGCTGCTGCTCATCCTGCTGCTGCTCATCCTGCTGCTGTGGCTC
CTGCTGTTGTGGCTCCTGCTGTTGTGGCTCCTGCTGTTGTGGCTCCTGCTGYTGTGGCTCCTGCTGYTGT
GGCTCCTGCTGCTGTGGCTCCTGCTGCTGTGGCTCCTGCTGCTGTGGCTCCTGCTGCTGTGGCTCCTGCT
GCTGTGGCTCCTGCTGCTGTGGCTCCTGCTGCTGTGGCTCCTGCTGCTGTGGCTCCTGCTGCTGTGGCTC
CTGCTGCTGGGGCTCCCGCTGCTGGGGCTCCCGCTGCTGGGGCTCCCGCTGCTGGGGCTCCCGCTGCTGT
GGCTCCCGCTGCTGTGGCTCCCGCTGTTGTGGCTCCTGCTGCTGTGGCTCCTGCTGTTGTGGCTCCTGCT
GCTGTGGCTCCTGCTGTTGTGGCTCCTGCTGTTGTGGCTCCTGCTGCTGTGGCTCCTGCTGCTGTGGCTC
CTGCTGCTGTTGTGAACTTTGGATGCTCAACGTTTTGTTTCCATCGCCCCCGTCCTCCTCGTCCTCCTTC
TTGTCCTCCTCCTCGTCATCCTCCTCGTCCTCATTGTCCTCATCATCGTCATCCTCCTCGTCCTCCTCCT
CCTCCTCGTCCTCCTCCTCCTCGTCCTCCTCCTCGTCCTCCTCCTCGTCCTCCTCCTCGTCATCCTCCTC
GTCATCCTCCTCGTCATCCTCCTCGTCATCCTCCTCGTCATCCTCCTCGTCATCCTCCTCGTCATCCTCC
TCGTCATCCTCCTCGTCCTCCTCATCTGTCTCCTGCTCCTCCTCATCATCCTTATTGTCATTGTCATCCT
TGTCAACCTGACTTTCCTTGCTAATCTCGTTGTCCCCATTATCCTCGCCAGCCTGATTATTTTCGGAACA
TTCTTTTTCATTCTTGGATGCTTCTTCTGCAATCTCCGCAAGGAGCACCAACATGGCTGTGTCATCACCC
CAGGATCCCTCAGACGGGGATGATGATCCTATGGAGATGGGAGATGTAGGCGGTTGGCGTGGCGGAGTAT
CGCCATCGCTGGATGATCCCACGTAGATCGGGGACTCTGTGGCCCATGGGGGGTACACACTACGGTTGGC
GAAGTCACATCTAGGGGGAGAGACTGGGGGCGACTGACATATTGGGTTTAGTGTAGAGGGACCTTGGGGG
GACGATAGCCTTCTTTTTCTCAGGCTACGCAGGGTAGACGGAGCTAAAGAGTCTGGTGACGACTTGGAGG
GAGGCTCGGGTGGAGGAGTCGTGGGTGAGTGTGGAGGTGTAGTCTGCTGCGAGGGTGGCGGACGCATAGG
TGTTGAAGAGTCTGGCCTTCCTGTAGGACTTGAAAGCGGTGGCCTTTGAGAAGACTCTGGAGACTGCGTG
GGTGGCAATGCAGGAGATGGAGAATGAGTATCCGTGGTCCCCGGAGACACAGGATGGGATGGAGGGATTG
GGGAGGAAGACGTGGTTACGGGGGGTAAGAGTGCCGGTGGAGGTAAAGGTGTTGCGGGAGCGGGTGAAGG
AATGGGAGCCACCGGTAAAGTAGGACTAGACACAAATGCTGGCAGCCCGGATGTGAACACTGTGGGACTT
CCTGGTATAGGCAAGGTGTGGGGTCCACATTCCCGGCCGTCGACGGAGTCGGCGACATGCTTCCTTCGCG
GTTGTAGATGTAGGTCATCGCCAAGGTCACATCTTTCCGGAGACCTGTTTCGTTTCCTACAACTTCCTCT
CGTTAAGGGCGCGCCGGTGCTCCGTCCCGACCTCAGGCGCATTCCCGGGGGCGCCATCCTCGGGAAATCT
GGTCTGACAACCAAAGTAAAATTATGGAGGCGGTGGCAGTATATTCACATTATGCAATACCCGTAGTGAC
CACAAGGGGGAGCTCTCAGACAATTAAGCGGTTACACACAGTAGCAGGCTGCAGTACCGCCCATGGCCAC
AGGATGGAGATCGCAGACACTGAAACGCTGAAACACAGCATTAAGCTGCAATACCGCCGATGGCCACCAG
ATGGCACGCGCCGCCAGCAAATTTAAGTCCTGGTGGCTCACCTGCCAGGTAAACAAGGTTAAAGTGGGTT
TGCTGGCCTTGCGTTGCCATGGATGCTACCTAGGCAAGTCCAGATATATAATCCGGGCGTGAGAAACAGA
AACGGCCAATAACCCATGTTTTTCGAAAACCACCACACACCTTAACACAAATCATGTACACCTGGTATTA
CTATTTCCCACACATCTTATAGCATTTCAAAGATAAGGGTGCCTTACGGGCCGCCCGAAACAAGTGGGCG
GGCGCTACTCACTGTTTATAAGTCAGCCGGACCAAGCTGCTGCTCTTGGGGACGTGACTGCTTCGTGGCG
CAGCTGCCTCCAAATGATACACACATTTTTTGATTGTCCCGGGCGCCGCGTAGTGGAGGGCGGAGTTATA
TCAAGCTACTTTCTGATTGGTGCCCCAGGCAGGACTGCCATAAAAACTGAAGAAGGCGTGTCTGCTTTGC
AGAATTTACCCCCCACTGTGCTCCCGGTTGCTGGCACCGGTTCAGTGGTCCGACCTGTCGTCTGTGCTCC
CCCGTGGACGACGCCGAGTGCCTCTCGGGGGTCCATGTCTAGCCTCTTCATTTCATTACCTTGGGTGGCG
TTCATCTGGCTAGCCCTCCTTGGCGCGGTTGGGGGTGCCCGCGTTCAGGGGCCCATGCGGGGCTCTGCTG
CCCTCACCTGCGCCATCACGCCCCGTGCTGACATAGTTAGCGTTACCTGGCAAAAAAGGCAGCTCCCCGG
TCCCGTAAACGTCGCCACGTACAGCCATTCATATGGGGTGGTGGTTCAGACCCAGTACCGCCACAAGGCA
AATATAACCTGTCCTGGGCTTTGGAACTCTACCCTTGTTATCCATAACCTTGCAGTGGATGATGAGGGCT
GTTACCTGTGTATCTTTAACTCATTTGGTGGCCGGCAGGTGTCATGCACAGCCTGCCTGGAAGTGACATC
TCCCCCTACTGGACACGTGCAGGTAAATAGCACAGAAGACGCAGACACCGTCACCTGTTTGGCAACTGGT
CGCCCACCCCCCAATGTCACCTGGGCCGCACCCTGGAACAACGCCTCTTCTACCCAGGAGCAGTTCACTG
ACAGTGATGGTCTTACAGTTGCGTGGAGGACCGTGAGGCTGCCGCGTGGGGATAATACCACCCCAAGTGA
GGGAATATGTCTCATCACCTGGGGAAATGAGAGCATATCAATCCCGGCTTCTATTCAAGGCCCCTTGGCC
CATGACCTTCCCGCGGCCCAGGGAACTCTTGCCGGGGTTGCCATTACTCTGGTGGGCCTATTTGGGATAT
TCGCATTACATCATTGCCGCCGCAAGCAGGGCGGTGCATCACCTACTTCAGATGACATGGACCCCCTATC
CACCCAGTGACTAGATGGACACCCCGTGAACCGTCGTGCTTACCCACCCCCTTCTGATTCTGACAGACAA
CACTACTATGTCCCAAAGACTGTTTTTTACAGCCCGATGGCCCTTCAGGCCTCCTTGAGTGTCTAGCTGG
TCCCGTGGTCATTGTGTGGTTTGGCAGTCACTTCCCCATTTTGGTGTCGCGTTTTGGGTTTTGCCCTGCC
CCCAGCCAACGTGGATCATATTCTTTCCCGTCAGGGGAGTGACAAGCTATAGGACAGAAAGGTCACCTGG
CCCAAACGGAGGATCCTAGGTGGGTGTGCATTTATTAGACGTTGGTGTGTTGAAGGACGGATCAGGCGGG
GAGGAGGGGTGGGGGAGACTTACTGCAGCACTAGGTTAGGTTGAAAGCCGGGGTAAAAGGCGTGGCTAAA
CAACACCTATACTACTTGTTATTGTAGGCCATGGCGGCCGAGGATTTCCTAACCATCTTCTTAGATGATG
ATGAATCCTGGAATGAAACTCTAAATATGAGCGGATATGACTACTCTGGAAACTTCAGCCTAGAAGTGAG
CGTGTGTGAGATGACCACCGTGGTGCCTTACACGTGGAACGTTGGAATACTCTCTCTGATTTTCCTCATA
AATGTTCTTGGAAATGGATTGGTCACCTACATTTTTTGCAAGCACCGATCGCGGGCAGGAGCGATAGATA
TACTGCTCCTGGGTATCTGCCTAAACTCGCTGTGTCTTAGCATATCTCTATTGGCAGAAGTGTTGATGTT
TTTGTTTCCCAATATCATCTCCACAGGCTTGTGCAGACTTGAAATTTTTTTTTACTATTTATATGTCTAC
TTGGATATCTTCAGTGTTGTGTGCGTCAGTCTAGTGAGGTACCTCCTGGTGGCATATTCTACGCGTTCCT
GGCCCAAGAAGCAGTCCCTCGGATGGGTACTGACATCCGCTGCACTGTTAATTGCATTGGTGCTGTCGGG
GGATGCCTGTCGGCACAGGAGCAGGGTGGTCGACCCGGTCAGCAAGCAGGCCATGTGTTATGAGAACGCG
GGAAACATGACTGCAGACTGGCGACTGCATGTCAGAACCGTGTCAGTTACTGCAGGTTTCCTGTTACCCC
TGGCCCTCCTTATTCTGTTTTATGCTCTCACCTGGTGTGTGGTGAGGAGGACAAAGCTGCAAGCCAGGCG
GAAGGTAAGGGGGGTGATTGTTGCTGTGGTGCTGCTGTTTTTTGTGTTTTGCTTCCCTTACCACGTACTA
AATCTACTGGACACTCTGCTAAGGCGACGCTGGATCCGGGACAGCTGCTATACGCGGGGGTTGATAAACG
TGGGTCTGGCAGTAACCTCGTTACTGCAGGCACTGTACAGCGCCGTTGTTCCCCTGATATACTCCTGCCT
GGGATCCCTCTTTAGGCAGAGGATGTACGGTCTCTTCCAAAGCCTCAGGCAGTCTTTCATGTCCGGCGCC
ACCACGTAGCCCGCGGATGTCTACGTGCCCTTCCCCCTTAATTTAATCTAGCCTCCCGTTCCCATGATGC
AGAGAGGCGAATCTGGTTTGTACACAGATGTGACTATGTATTTGTTTTATTATGCGATTAAATGAGGGGT
CTGATCCCAAAAGCAGCGGCCGCTCGAGCATGCATCTAGAGGGCCCTATTCTATAGTGTCACCTAAATGC
TAGAGCTCGCTGATCAGCCTCGACTGTGCCTTCTAGTTGCCAGCCATCTGTTGTTTGCCCCTCCCCCGTG
CCTTCCTTGACCCTGGAAGGTGCCACTCCCACTGTCCTTTCCTAATAAAATGAGGAAATTGCATCGCATT
GTCTGAGTAGGTGTCATTCTATTCTGGGGGGTGGGGTGGGGCAGGACAGCAAGGGGGAGGATTGGGAAGA
CAATAGCAGGCATGCTGGGGATGCGGTGGGCTCTATGGCTTCTGAGGCGGAAAGAACCAGCTGGGGCTCT
AGGGGGTATCCCC
[124 nt withheld, positions 11424-11547]
C
[91 nt withheld, positions 11549-11639]
A
[49 nt withheld, positions 11641-11689]
CCTTTGACGTTGGAGTCCACGTTCTTT
[37 nt withheld, positions 11717-11753]
ACCCTATCTCGGTCTATTCTTTTGATTTATAAGGGATTTTGCCGATTTCGGCCTATTGGTTAAAAAATGA
GCTGATTTAACAAAAATTTAACGCGAATTAATTCTGTGGAATGTGTGTCAGTTAGGGTGTGGAAAGTCCC
CAGGCTCCCCAGCAGGCAGAAGTATGCAAAGCATGCATCTCAATTAGTCAGCAACCAGGTGTGGAAAGTC
CCCAGGCTCCCCAGCAGGCAGAAGTATGCAAAGCATGCATCTCAATTAGTCAGCAACCATAGTCCCGCCC
CTAACTCCGCCCATCCCGCCCCTAACTCCGCCCAGTTCCGCCCATTCTCCGCCCCATGGCTGACTAATTT
TTTTTATTTATGCAGAGGCCGAGGCCGCCTCTGCCTCTGAGCTATTCCAGAAGTAGTGAGGAGGCTTTTT
TGGAGGCCTAGGCTTTTGCAAAAAGCTCCCGGGAGCTTGTATATCCATTTTCGGATCTGATCAAGAGACA
GGATGAGGATCGTTTCGCATGATTGAACAAGATGGATTGCACGCAGGTTCTCCGGCCGCTTGGGTGGAGA
GGCTATTCGGCTATGACTGGGCACAACAGACAATCGGCTGCTCTGATGCCGCCGTGTTCCGGCTGTCAGC
GCAGGGGCGCCCGGTTCTTTTTGTCAAGACCGACCTGTCCGGTGCCCTGAATGAACTGCAGGACGAGGCA
GCGCGGCTATCGTGGCTGGCCACGACGGGCGTTCCTTGCGCAGCTGTGCTCGACGTTGTCACTGAAGCGG
GAAGGGACTGGCTGCTATTGGGCGAAGTGCCGGGGCAGGATCTCCTGTCATCTCACCTTGCTCCTGCCGA
GAAAGTATCCATCATGGCTGATGCAATGCGGCGGCTGCATACGCTTGATCCGGCTACCTGCCCATTCGAC
CACCAAGCGAAACATCGCATCGAGCGAGCACGTACTCGGATGGAAGCCGGTCTTGTCGATCAGGATGATC
TGGACGAAGAGCATCAGGGGCTCGCGCCAGCCGAACTGTTCGCCAGGCTCAAGGCGCGCATGCCCGACGG
CGAGGATCTCGTCGTGACCCATGGCGATGCCTGCTTGCCGAATATCATGGTGGAAAATGGCCGCTTTTCT
GGATTCATCGACTGTGGCCGGCTGGGTGTGGCGGACCGCTATCAGGACATAGCGTTGGCTACCCGTGATA
TTGCTGAAGAGCTTGGCGGCGAATGGGCTGACCGCTTCCTCGTGCTTTACGGTATCGCCGCTCCCGATTC
GCAGCGCATCGCCTTCTATCGCCTTCTTGACGAGTTCTTCTGAGCGGGACTCTGGGGTTCGAAATGACCG
ACCAAGCGACGCCCAACCTGCCATCACGAGATTTCGATTCCACCGCCGCCTTCTATGAAAGGTTGGGCTT
CGGAATCGTTTTCCGGGACGCCGGCTGGATGATCCTCCAGCGCGGGGATCTCATGCTGGAGTTCTTCGCC
CACCCCAACTTGTTTATTGCAGCTTATAATGGTTACAAATAAAGCAATAGCATCACAAATTTCACAAATA
AAGCATTTTTTTCACTGCATTCTAGTTGTGGTTTGTCCAAACTCATCAATGTATCTTATCATGTCTGTAT
ACCGTCGACCTCTAGCTAGAGCTTGGCGTAATCATGGTCATAGCTGTTTCCTGTGTGAAATTGTTATCCG
CTCACAATTCCACACAACATACGAGCCGGAAGCATAAAGTGTAAAGCCTGGGGTGCCTAATGAGTGAGCT
AACTCACATTAATTGCGTTGCGCTCACTGCCCGCTTTCCAGTCGGGAAACCTGTCGTGCCAGCTGCATTA
ATGAATCGGCCAACGCGCGGGGAGAGGCGGTTTGCGTATTGGGCGCTCTTCCGCTTCCTCGCTCACTGAC
TCGCTGCGCTCGGTCGTTCGGCTGCGGCGAGCGGTATCAGCTCACTCAAAGGCGGTAATACGGTTATCCA
CAGAATCAGGGGATAACGCAGGAAAGAACATGTGAGCAAAAGGCCAGCAAAAGGCCAGGAACCGTAAAAA
GGCCGCGTTGCTGGCGTTTTTCCATAGGCTCCGCCCCCCTGACGAGCATCACAAAAATCGACGCTCAAGT
CAGAGGTGGCGAAACCCGACAGGACTATAAAGATACCAGGCGTTTCCCCCTGGAAGCTCCCTCGTGCGCT
CTCCTGTTCCGACCCTGCCGCTTACCGGATACCTGTCCGCCTTTCTCCCTTCGGGAAGCGTGGCGCTTTC
TCATAGCTCACGCTGTAGGTATCTCAGTTCGGTGTAGGTCGTTCGCTCCAAGCTGGGCTGTGTGCACGAA
CCCCCCGTTCAGCCCGACCGCTGCGCCTTATCCGGTAACTATCGTCTTGAGTCCAACCCGGTAAGACACG
ACTTATCGCCACTGGCAGCAGCCACTGGTAACAGGATTAGCAGAGCGAGGTATGTAGGCGGTGCTACAGA
GTTCTTGAAGTGGTGGCCTAACTACGGCTACACTAGAAGAACAGTATTTGGTATCTGCGCTCTGCTGAAG
CCAGTTACCTTCGGAAAAAGAGTTGGTAGCTCTTGATCCGGCAAACAAACCACCGCTGGTAGCGGTGGTT
TTTTTGTTTGCAAGCAGCAGATTACGCGCAGAAAAAAAGGATCTCAAGAAGATCCTTTGATCTTTTCTAC
GGGGTCTGACGCTCAGTGGAACGAAAACTCACGTTAAGGGATTTTGGTCATGAGATTATCAAAAAGGATC
TTCACCTAGATCCTTTTAAATTAAAAATGAAGTTTTAAATCAATCTAAAGTATATATGAGTAAACTTGGT
CTGACAGTTACCAATGCTTAATCAGTGAGGCACCTATCTCAGCGATCTGTCTATTTCGTTCATCCATAGT
TGCCTGACTCCCCGTCGTGTAGATAACTACGATACGGGAGGGCTTACCATCTGGCCCCAGTGCTGCAATG
ATACCGCGAGACCCACGCTCACCGGCTCCAGATTTATCAGCAATAAACCAGCCAGCCGGAAGGGCCGAGC
GCAGAAGTGGTCCTGCAACTTTATCCGCCTCCATCCAGTCTATTAATTGTTGCCGGGAAGCTAGAGTAAG
TAGTTCGCCAGTTAATAGTTTGCGCAACGTTGTTGCCATTGCTACAGGCATCGTGGTGTCACGCTCGTCG
TTTGGTATGGCTTCATTCAGCTCCGGTTCCCAACGATCAAGGCGAGTTACATGATCCCCCATGTTGTGCA
AAAAAGCGGTTAGCTCCTTCGGTCCTCCGATCGTTGTCAGAAGTAAGTTGGCCGCAGTGTTATCACTCAT
GGTTATGGCAGCACTGCATAATTCTCTTACTGTCATGCCATCCGTAAGATGCTTTTCTGTGACTGGTGAG
TACTCAACCAAGTCATTCTGAGAATAGTGTATGCGGCGACCGAGTTGCTCTTGCCCGGCGTCAATACGGG
ATAATACCGCGCCACATAGCAGAACTTTAAAAGTGCTCATCATTGGAAAACGTTCTTCGGGGCGAAAACT
CTCAAGGATCTTACCGCTGTTGAGATCCAGTTCGATGTAACCCACTCGTGCACCCAACTGATCTTCAGCA
TCTTTTACTTTCACCAGCGTTTCTGGGTGAGCAAAAACAGGAAGGCAAAATGCCGCAAAAAAGGGAATAA
GGGCGACACGGAAATGTTGAATACTCATACTCTTCCTTTTTCAATATTATTGAAGCATTTATCAGGGTTA
TTGTCTCATGAGCGGATACATATTTGAATGTATTTAGAAAAATAAACAAATAGGGGTTCCGCGCACATTT
CCCCGAAAAGTGCCACCTGACGTC
Features (pLannotate 1.2.2; 26 found; start..end, strand, type, name):
     28..80      -  misc_feature   bom (fragment): basis of mobility region from pBR322
    235..614     +  enhancer       CMV enhancer: human cytomegalovirus immediate early enhancer
    615..818     +  promoter       CMV promoter: human cytomegalovirus (CMV) immediate early promoter
    814..847     +  LTR            5' LTR (truncated) (fragment): truncated 5' long terminal repeat (LTR) from HIV-1
    863..881     +  promoter       T7 promoter: promoter for bacteriophage T7 RNA polymerase
   2796..3359    -  CDS            ORF71: VFLIP_HHV8P - Experimental evidence at protein level: Swiss-Prot protein existence level 1. Plays a role in the modulation of host signaling pathways by acting as an activator of both the classic and the alternative NF- kappa-B pathways. Thereby, initiates an important range of cellular processes to promote cell survival, proliferation and protection from apoptosis. From Human herpesvirus 8 type P (isolate GK18) (HHV-8) (Kaposi's sarcoma-associated herpesvirus).
   3445..4215    -  CDS            ORF72: VCYCL_HHV8P - Experimental evidence at protein level: Swiss-Prot protein existence level 1. Modulates host cell cycle progression and apoptotic signaling pathways by acting as a cyclin. Forms an active kinase complex with cellular CDK6 kinase. Promotes host S-phase entry of quiescent cells and activates host cyclin A. Triggers host apoptosis by inactivating host BCL2. From Human herpesvirus 8 type P (isolate GK18) (HHV-8) (Kaposi's sarcoma-associated herpesvirus).
   4460..5377    -  CDS            LANA1 (fragment): LANA1_HHV8P - Experimental evidence at protein level: Swiss-Prot protein existence level 1. Multifunctional protein that plays a role in the replication and long-term persistence of the viral episomal genome in dividing cells. Binds to mitotic chromosomes via its N-terminal region and to a 16-bp imperfect palindrome within the origin of replication (oriP) located in the viral terminal repeat (TR) through its C-terminal. Tethers viral episomes to chromosomes during mitosis. Plays a critical role in the shutdown of lytic gene expression during the early stage of infection by interacting with hos
   6505..7827    -  CDS            LANA1 (fragment): LANA1_HHV8P - Experimental evidence at protein level: Swiss-Prot protein existence level 1. Multifunctional protein that plays a role in the replication and long-term persistence of the viral episomal genome in dividing cells. Binds to mitotic chromosomes via its N-terminal region and to a 16-bp imperfect palindrome within the origin of replication (oriP) located in the viral terminal repeat (TR) through its C-terminal. Tethers viral episomes to chromosomes during mitosis. Plays a critical role in the shutdown of lytic gene expression during the early stage of infection by interacting with hos
   8645..9457    +  CDS            K14: OX2V_HHV8P - Experimental evidence at protein level: Swiss-Prot protein existence level 1. Dramatically stimulates primary monocytes, macrophages, and dendritic cells to produce the inflammatory cytokines interleukin 1- beta, IL-6, monocyte chemoattractant protein 1, and TNF-alpha. The induction of inflammatory cytokine production potentially promotes the cytokine-mediated angiogenic proliferation of KSHV-infected cells. From Human herpesvirus 8 type P (isolate GK18) (HHV-8) (Kaposi's sarcoma-associated herpesvirus).
   9901..10926   +  CDS            ORF74: VGPCR_HHV8P - Experimental evidence at protein level: Swiss-Prot protein existence level 1. Receptor that signals constitutively via several signaling pathways including PI3K/AKT as well as mitogen- and stress- activated/MAP kinases. Promotes host cell proliferation and survival, modulates cell migration, stimulates angiogenesis, and recruits inflammatory cells, both in expressing cells and in neighboring cells. Maintains chronic activation of NF-kappa-B via interaction with host CADM1 (PubMed:29698475). From Human herpesvirus 8 type P (isolate GK18) (HHV-8) (Kaposi's sarcoma-associated herpes
  11110..11128   -  promoter       SP6 promoter: promoter for bacteriophage SP6 RNA polymerase
  11154..11378   +  polyA_signal   bGH poly(A) signal: bovine growth hormone polyadenylation signal
  11382..11403   +  promoter       SV40 promoter (fragment): SV40 enhancer and early promoter
  11424..11852   +  rep_origin     f1 ori (sequence partly withheld): f1 bacteriophage origin of replication; arrow indicates direction of (+) strand synthesis
  11866..12195   +  promoter       SV40 promoter: SV40 enhancer and early promoter
  12262..13053   +  CDS            neo: KKA2_KLEPN - Also known as kan, nptII. Experimental evidence at protein level: Swiss-Prot protein existence level 1. Resistance to kanamycin, neomycin, paromomycin, ribostamycin, butirosin and gentamicin B. From Klebsiella pneumoniae.
  13077..13235   +  CDS            ble (fragment): BLE_KLEPN - Experimental evidence at protein level: Swiss-Prot protein existence level 1. Binding protein with a strong affinity to the bleomycin family of antibiotics. Binds to CL990; an antimitotic-antibiotic compound. From Klebsiella pneumoniae.
  13230..13351   +  polyA_signal   SV40 poly(A) signal: SV40 polyadenylation signal
  13422..13444   -  protein_bind   lac operator (fragment): The lac repressor binds to the lac operator to inhibit transcription in E. coli. This inhibition can be relieved by adding lactose or isopropyl-β-D-thiogalactopyranoside (IPTG). lac repressor encoded by lacI
  13448..13478   -  promoter       lac promoter: promoter for the E. coli lac operon
  13493..13514   -  protein_bind   CAP binding site: CAP binding activates transcription in the presence of cAMP. E. coli catabolite activator protein
  13527..13619   -  CDS            lacI (fragment): lac repressor; lacI; The lac repressor binds to the lac operator to inhibit transcription in E. coli. This inhibition can be relieved by adding lactose or isopropyl-β-D-thiogalactopyranoside (IPTG).
  13802..14390   -  rep_origin     ori: high-copy-number ColE1/pMB1/pBR322/pUC origin of replication
  14561..15421   -  CDS            AmpR: β-lactamase; bla; confers resistance to ampicillin, carbenicillin, and related antibiotics
  15422..15526   -  promoter       AmpR promoter: bla
