[The description below was written by a language model from this plasmid's Addgene catalogue record and pLannotate feature annotations shown in this document.]
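Description:
pOME0271P is a mammalian expression plasmid built on the pcDNA3.1(+) backbone that carries a roughly 10.1 kb segment of the Kaposi's sarcoma-associated herpesvirus (human herpesvirus 8) genome, derived from the JSC-1 strain BAC16 clone and corresponding to the Alt long non-coding RNA. It is maintained in E. coli at high copy through a ColE1/pUC-type origin with ampicillin selection (AmpR under its own bla promoter), and it also has an f1 origin. For mammalian cells, an SV40 early promoter drives a neomycin phosphotransferase cassette terminated by an SV40 polyadenylation signal, which allows G418 selection of transfected cells.

The viral insert sits between the CMV immediate-early enhancer/promoter and the bovine growth hormone polyadenylation signal, with T7 and SP6 promoters flanking it. The annotated region spans the KSHV latency locus. ORF71 (vFLIP), ORF72 (v-cyclin) and LANA are annotated on the minus strand relative to the CMV promoter, while K14 (vOX2) and ORF74 (vGPCR) lie on the plus strand. CMV-driven transcription would therefore run antisense to the latency genes and sense through K14 and ORF74, giving a long transcript that crosses this region. The other short fragment hits, such as an HIV-1 LTR fragment, are likely incidental annotation matches.

LANA is annotated as two separate fragments with a gap between them. This fits the depositor's note that sequencing could not fully resolve the repeat region within the insert, so the predicted sequence should be consulted there; whether that repeat matters for function is not known. The record notes a mutation only by reference to these comments, and the cloning method is not stated. The plasmid appears intended for ectopic expression of the Alt lncRNA in mammalian cells.
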