Addgene plasmid #182610: pOME0271P
Purpose: Human herpesvirus 8 strain JSC-1 clone BAC16, complete genome. Alt lncRNA
Depositing lab: Dirk Dittmer. Depositing organization: University of North Carolina at Chapel Hill.
Backbone
  Vector backbone: pCDNA3.1 (+)
  Vector type: Mammalian Expression
Growth in bacteria
  Bacterial resistance: Ampicillin, 100 μg/mL
  Growth temperature: 37°C
  Growth strain: DH5alpha
  Copy number: High Copy
Gene/Insert
  Gene/Insert name: HHV8 Alt lncRNA
  Species: Other
  Insert size (bp): 10147
  Mutation: See Depositor Comments Below
  Cloning method: Unknown
Terms and licenses: Academic/Nonprofit Terms; Industry Terms: Not Available to Industry
Depositor comments: Please note: Addgene NGS is unable to fully resolve the repeated region within the HHV8 Alt lncRNA insert. Please refer to the depositor's predicted sequence for this region of the plasmid. It is not known if the sequence across the repeating region is critical for the plasmid's function.
How to cite: pOME0271P was a gift from Dirk Dittmer (Addgene plasmid # 182610 ; http://n2t.net/addgene:182610 ; RRID:Addgene_182610)
