>Addgene plasmid #182610 | pOME0271P | depositor partial sequence | sequence record 353531 | Insert
GAATTCACTAAGCCCGAACGTTCAGCTTTGCGTGCTTTCGACGTCCAGGCGGCTGGCACACGGGCCGTGA
GCGCCAGCAACATGGGATCATGGTAGTAAGATACAGCATAAATCCCCGTCCGGTGGCGCTCAACGCCAAT
ATGCGCGGCTGCGTGGTATCTCATCGGTGGGCACGCGTACGGTGGTCTCATGGGTATTGGACTTGTAGGC
GAGGGGAGGCGCATACGACAAAAATTGCCGCCGTGAAGGTCGGGAACCCGCCCGCGCTTCCGCAAGGCAC
GGGGCCGCATCGGACACAGGCTAAGCATTAAGGATCATAACACCGCCCTAGAAATGTTTAAGCTGTGACC
AAAGCGAACCTCGCATGAGGCATACGCGAGCGTGGAGGTAGGATTCCCAAGGCTATTGAGAGACGGTGGG
TGAAATGATGAAGAACACACAGAACAATAACGGGCGACTAGATAAAAAGACTCGCTCAACAGCCCGAAAA
CCATCAGCCCGCACCGCCGATGGATTAGGTGCTGCTGGACAAGTCTTTCTAAACCCGCGCAGGGTTTGTG
TCGATCCAGACGCTTACGAACGCCCGCTTTAAAAACACTATTCATAATTAACAGAAGTTGACACCAGCCC
GCAGTTACCCAACCTTCTATTTTTTTGGAGTGTTGACAAGTTTCCATCGCCCGTTTGGCGTTTCCCGCAT
GGTGTCAAATTAGTGACGCACCCTCCCCCCGTCACTATGGGTTTACCCTGATTTAGTAAGTAAAACTGCC
GCCCCCGCCCACTCATTTTTTTACCCTGTTATTTGCTGTATTTACATCTACGGACCCCCTTTTGGTGAGA
TTGCCGTGGTTCTAAATAACGTTGTGGTTTTCGGACCCTTTCAGGGACCAAATCTTTTACGTGTTGCCAA
GGTAGCATTTGCTGGACCCGCATAGGTTTTTGTGGCACCAGGTTATGGTCTTATGAGCGGGCTTGACCGG
CAAGTTCCAGGCATCCTAAGTGCTTGATGTAGACCCTTAGGGCACTAGGGACTACCTAGGTCAAACTCCC
CCTTAGTCATGACGCCGTGCCCACGAGGTTTGAGAGGCGTAGACATCCGTGTCGACTGCTGGACGGAGGT
AGTATAATCAGCTAGGCCTCAGTATTCTATGTAACAAATGAATGCCCTAGAGTACTGCGGTTTAGCTAGT
TATACTGCCCGGTTCCACCAGGCGGCGTTGTGGCCACGGGCGGTTCGTCGCTTGGACCTGGAGGGGTGTC
ACATTCTGTGACCGCGACGTTGACGTTAGACACACGTCGCTGCCGTCCTCAGAATGTGATAGCCCATTAC
AGGCATTGTAGCTGTTGCGTTGGTTGGGAGTTTGGGGACCAAATTTCTATAATTGGTGTCACCGCGGCAG
CTCTAGCCCTGGAAGATCTGGAAGCTTGCTTCAATGGCTCAGATCGACCCGGACTACAGTTAGCGAAGTA
GACCCATTATAATCTTAATCTTAAATCTGGTTGACGGACTTTCGCGCCGGGAACACGCAGGTGGCAGCGG
ATGTGTTTTGCCCAAACACGAGGGTTGCAGGAAACAGGTGCTGCCGGGGATTATGTACAGCTTACACCCA
GTTTCCTGTAATCGCCCGCATCCGGCCGTCCTGGGCAGCACCGCACCCTGCGTAAACAACCGCGTACTTT
TTCCTCGTCCCCCCACCCCCACATCCTTCCTCCCACCCTGCCAGTCCAACCCGCTTCCTGTTTTATTCGC
CTTCAAACAGAAGCACGCATTCTAATGATTCTTACAAAACTTGTTAGTGTTTATTAAATCAGATACATAC
ATTCTACGGACCAAAAATTAGCAACAGCTTGTTATCTATGGTGTATGGCGATAGTGTTGGGAGTGTGATG
GGCCGGAAAGGTGAAGGCCCATTAGGGTTTGCACTTGGCGCTGTAGGTCTACTCTTGACAAAGATCTAAG
CATTGACATTAGGGCATCCACGTCAGTGGGACCCAGTAGGTCTAAGTTTTCCATACAGTACACCCAGTGT
AAGAATGTCTGTGGTGTGCTGCGAGACCCTATAGTGTCCTTGCTTAAAAATATCAAAGACCTAATATCCC
TCGCACACAGCTCCCCGTCTACGTGGAGAACAGTGAGCTGATAAGGGCTGAAATAACTCATTGTGCCCGC
TAGGTGGCGCTCTAAAAAACGCGGGTCTAAGTGAAGCAGGTCGCGCAAGAGGTCTCTGCGACCTGCACGA
AACAGACATTCCGCTAACAGGGGAAACGTTAACCTGCCCTCCTCCTTTAAAGCTCTAAGAGCTCCAATTA
ATTGGGCCAGTGTGGGTTGAGGTATGAACACGTTTAGGAGGAACAATACCACTTCCCTGTCATCCGTGCC
CAGTTTCCGCGCCACCTCACAGAGAACCTCGTAAGTGGCCATGGTGCCGGCTTGTATATGTGAAGGCACC
GATGTGGAAAAACAAAGGAAAATTTATTTTTCCGCCCTAAACAAAATCACAAGCTTAATAGCTGTCCAGA
ATGCGCAGATCAAAGTCCGAAACAGATGTTAGGATCTGTTCCACTGCCGCCTGTAGAACGGAAACATCGC
ATCCCAATATGCTTGCCAGCTGAGGAACTACCCCACCCGAGTGGGTATCCTGCGGAATGACGTTGGCAGG
AACCAACAGCGCACAGCCTGCAGCGCTGATAATAGAGGCGGGCAATGAGCCAGTCTTTGGGTCAACTAAG
GCTTTTGTAATCAGGGTGTTGACCTCGTGGTGCCAAAAGTCCAGGTGTTGGGAGCCCCCCAGCAATTTAA
GTAACAAGAAGGAAGTGACGTCCGTCGCTAAGACTGCCTCTGTTCGCCACGCCAACTTCTCAAGGAGTTC
TTTCTCCTGGTCTATAAGTTCTTGGCGGGAAAAGGAGTCTGCCGCGGCATAGCAAAGTGAACTGGTAGAA
ATAGGCGTGAGGCTTCTGAGCTTACTGGCCACTAACAGGCAGGCGCTCCCTGTCTTTTGAAAGTGTTCTT
TGGACACCTGCTTTATAAGTAGGAGTCTGTCCAAAAGATTAAGGGCCAACGCGACCACGTTAGGTTCTAG
GTTGTATTCCTGGCAAACTGAAAACATCCATGTGCCCAGTAACTTACGCATATGCGAAGTAAGAGATTGT
TGAAAGGTCCCAAATACAGAGTCAGAAGTTAAAAAGCGCGGCTCAATTTCAAGAATATTGTAAAAGATCC
GATCCTCACATAGCGTGGGATCCAGAAGTCCCGAGGGCGGGTTATTGGCAGTTGCCATATAGAGTGGCGA
GCGTATGTGGCCTACCTGTAGAGCCTGGAGTTTCAGGGTGCTCTGTCAGGTTCTCCCATCGACGACGCTG
GGCCGCGAGAGTACGCTAGCCGTTGTCCGTGTGTTCAGTTGAGGTAGATGGGTCGTGAGAACACTGCCCC
ACACACACACCAGCACCCATGGCGCCAAATGCAAGTGCGGAGCGGCGACGGTGGCTTCTAGGGAGGAAAA
AGGGGGAGAGGTGTGGCTTTTATGTCATTTCCTGTGGAGAGTCCCCAGGACCTTGGTTTTCCCCTGGCTG
GGTTAATGGCAGGGGCTTTTTAAACTTAACTATGGAAGATTGTAGGTTTCCTGCCAGGGGGTGACTAGCT
TCCCAGGCTAGGCGGGCCATTTGTACTTTCTTACTTGTGTCTTTGTTCTGACAATACACATATACACAAT
AAGTTATGGGCGACTGGTCTGGTCCAGGGTGGGGCAAGCAGGACACGGGGCCTGCCTTTACTCCTCCAAA
CTGGAAGGCCTGAGATAATTTTTTAAGTCCGTATGGGTCATTGCCCCAAAAAATCACTGCAAACTTCCAT
TGACACTTTGGATCTCGTCTTCCATCCTTTCCCAAAAAGCGTCTATAAAAGATGTGTTGTGGCCTAGCTT
TCGCAGGACAATCATCTATCTGTCTGTAAGGGACCGGTGGTTGTTGGTATCTTGGATGTGGCTTTTTTGG
GTGGGTAACTGGAACGCGCCTCATACGAACTCCAGGTCTGTGGGGTGGTGATGTTCTGAGTACATAGCGG
TATTCGCGAGATGGGCCAGGTTGTGGGTCATCGTCTGGTGTATTATCTCCTGGTGGGCTACTGGCAATTT
GTTCATGTGTGCTAACAACAGGGTAATCCACTTCCATTTCGTCCTCGGATGACGACCCGTGCAAGATTAT
GGGCTCTTCCACCGTCTCCTGCTCCTGCTGTTCCACCCCCTGCTGCTCCTGCTCTTCCACCTCCTCTAAC
TCCTGCTCTTCCTGCTCTTCCACCTCCTCTAACTCCTGCTCTTCCTGCTCTTCCACCTCCTCTAACTCCT
GCTCCTCCTGCTCCTCCTGCTCCTGCTCTTGCTCCTCCACCTCCTCTAATTCCTGCTCTTCCTGCTCCTG
CTCTTGCTCTTCCACCTCCTCTAACTCCTGCTCCTGCTCCTGCTCCTCTAACTCCTGCTCCTGCTCCTCT
AACTCCTGCTCCTGCTCCTCTAACTCCTGCTCCTGCTCCTCTAACTCCTGCTCCTGCTCCTCTAACTCCT
GCTCCTGCTCCTCTAACTCCTGCTCCTGCTCCTCTAACTCCTGCTCCTGCTCCTCTAACTCCTGCTCCTG
CTCCTCTAACTCCTGCTCCTGCTCCTCTAACTCCTGCTCCTGCTCCTCTAACTCCTGCTCCTGCTCCTCT
AACTCCTGCTCCTGCTCCTCTAACTCCTGCTCCTGCTCCTCTAACTCCTGCTCCTGCTCCTCTAACTCCT
GCTCCTGCTCCTCTAACTCCTGCTCCTGCTCCTCTAACTCCTGCTCCTGCTCCTCTAACTCCTGCTCCTG
CTCCTCTAACTCCTGCTCCTGCTCCTCTAACTCCTGCTCCTGCTCCTCTAACTCCTGCTCCTGCTCCTCT
AACTCCTGCTCCTGCTCCTCTAACTCCTGCTCCTGCTCCTCCTGCTGCTCCTGCTCCTCCTGCTGCTCCT
GCTCCTCCTGCTGCTCCTGCTCCTCCTGCTGCTCCTGTTCATCCTGCTGCTGCTGCTCATCCTGCTGCTG
CTCATCCTGCTGCTCCTGCTCATCCTGCTGCTGCTCATCCTGCTGCTGCTCATCCTGCTGCTGCTCATCC
TGCTGCTGCTCATCCTGCTGCTGCTCATCCTGCTGCTGTGGCTCCTGCTGTTGTGGCTCCTGCTGTTGTG
GCTCCTGCTGTTGTGGCTCCTGCTGTTGTGGCTCCTGCTGTTGTGGCTCCTGCTGCTGTGGCTCCTGCTG
CTGTGGCTCCTGCTGCTGTGGCTCCTGCTGCTGTGGCTCCTGCTGCTGTGGCTCCTGCTGCTGTGGCTCC
TGCTGCTGTGGCTCCTGCTGCTGTGGCTCCTGCTGCTGTGGCTCCTGCTGCTGGGGCTCCCGCTGCTGGG
GCTCCCGCTGCTGGGGCTCCCGCTGCTGGGGCTCCCGCTGCTGTGGCTCCCGCTGCTGTGGCTCCCGCTG
TTGTGGCTCCTGCTGCTGTGGCTCCTGCTGTTGTGGCTCCTGCTGCTGTGGCTCCTGCTGTTGTGGCTCC
TGCTGTTGTGGCTCCTGCTGCTGTGGCTCCTGCTGCTGTGGCTCCTGCTGCTGTTGTGAACTTTGGATGC
TCAACGTTTTGTTTCCATCGCCCCCGTCCTCCTCGTCCTCCTTCTTGTCCTCCTCCTCGTCATCCTCCTC
GTCCTCATTGTCCTCATCATCGTCATCCTCCTCGTCCTCCTCCTCCTCCTCGTCCTCCTCCTCCTCGTCC
TCCTCCTCGTCCTCCTCCTCGTCCTCCTCCTCGTCATCCTCCTCGTCATCCTCCTCGTCATCCTCCTCGT
CATCCTCCTCGTCATCCTCCTCGTCATCCTCCTCGTCATCCTCCTCGTCATCCTCCTCGTCCTCCTCATC
TGTCTCCTGCTCCTCCTCATCATCCTTATTGTCATTGTCATCCTTGTCAACCTGACTTTCCTTGCTAATC
TCGTTGTCCCCATTATCCTCGCCAGCCTGATTATTTTCGGAACATTCTTTTTCATTCTTGGATGCTTCTT
CTGCAATCTCCGCAAGGAGCACCAACATGGCTGTGTCATCACCCCAGGATCCCTCAGACGGGGATGATGA
TCCTATGGAGATGGGAGATGTAGGCGGTTGGCGTGGCGGAGTATCGCCATCGCTGGATGATCCCACGTAG
ATCGGGGACTCTGTGGCCCATGGGGGGTACACACTACGGTTGGCGAAGTCACATCTAGGGGGAGAGACTG
GGGGCGACTGACATATTGGGTTTAGTGTAGAGGGACCTTGGGGGGACGATAGCCTTCTTTTTCTCAGGCT
ACGCAGGGTAGACGGAGCTAAAGAGTCTGGTGACGACTTGGAGGGAGGCTCGGGTGGAGGAGTCGTGGGT
GAGTGTGGAGGTGTAGTCTGCTGCGAGGGTGGCGGACGCATAGGTGTTGAAGAGTCTGGCCTTCCTGTAG
GACTTGAAAGCGGTGGCCTTTGAGAAGACTCTGGAGACTGCGTGGGTGGCAATGCAGGAGATGGAGAATG
AGTATCCGTGGTCCCCGGAGACACAGGATGGGATGGAGGGATTGGGGAGGAAGACGTGGTTACGGGGGGT
AAGAGTGCCGGTGGAGGTAAAGGTGTTGCGGGAGCGGGTGAAGGAATGGGAGCCACCGGTAAAGTAGGAC
TAGACACAAATGCTGGCAGCCCGGATGTGAACACTGTGGGACTTCCTGGTATAGGCAAGGTGTGGGGTCC
ACATTCCCGGCCGTCGACGGAGTCGGCGACATGCTTCCTTCGCGGTTGTAGATGTAGGTCATCGCCAAGG
TCACATCTTTCCGGAGACCTGTTTCGTTTCCTACAACTTCCTCTCGTTAAGGGCGCGCCGGTGCTCCGTC
CCGACCTCAGGCGCATTCCCGGGGGCGCCATCCTCGGGAAATCTGGTCTGACAACCAAAGTAAAATTATG
GAGGCGGTGGCAGTATATTCACATTATGCAATACCCGTAGTGACCACAAGGGGGAGCTCTCAGACAATTA
AGCGGTTACACACAGTAGCAGGCTGCAGTACCGCCCATGGCCACAGGATGGAGATCGCAGACACTGAAAC
GCTGAAACACAGCATTAAGCTGCAATACCGCCGATGGCCACCAGATGGCACGCGCCGCCAGCAAATTTAA
GTCCTGGTGGCTCACCTGCCAGGTAAACAAGGTTAAAGTGGGTTTGCTGGCCTTGCGTTGCCATGGATGC
TACCTAGGCAAGTCCAGATATATAATCCGGGCGTGAGAAACAGAAACGGCCAATAACCCATGTTTTTCGA
AAACCACCACACACCTTAACACAAATCATGTACACCTGGTATTACTATTTCCCACACATCTTATAGCATT
TCAAAGATAAGGGTGCCTTACGGGCCGCCCGAAACAAGTGGGCGGGCGCTACTCACTGTTTATAAGTCAG
CCGGACCAAGCTGCTGCTCTTGGGGACGTGACTGCTTCGTGGCGCAGCTGCCTCCAAATGATACACACAT
TTTTTGATTGTCCCGGGCGCCGCGTAGTGGAGGGCGGAGTTATATCAAGCTACTTTCTGATTGGTGCCCC
AGGCAGGACTGCCATAAAAACTGAAGAAGGCGTGTCTGCTTTGCAGAATTTACCCCCCACTGTGCTCCCG
GTTGCTGGCACCGGTTCAGTGGTCCGACCTGTCGTCTGTGCTCCCCCGTGGACGACGCCGAGTGCCTCTC
GGGGGTCCATGTCTAGCCTCTTCATTTCATTACCTTGGGTGGCGTTCATCTGGCTAGCCCTCCTTGGCGC
GGTTGGGGGTGCCCGCGTTCAGGGGCCCATGCGGGGCTCTGCTGCCCTCACCTGCGCCATCACGCCCCGT
GCTGACATAGTTAGCGTTACCTGGCAAAAAAGGCAGCTCCCCGGTCCCGTAAACGTCGCCACGTACAGCC
ATTCATATGGGGTGGTGGTTCAGACCCAGTACCGCCACAAGGCAAATATAACCTGTCCTGGGCTTTGGAA
CTCTACCCTTGTTATCCATAACCTTGCAGTGGATGATGAGGGCTGTTACCTGTGTATCTTTAACTCATTT
GGTGGCCGGCAGGTGTCATGCACAGCCTGCCTGGAAGTGACATCTCCCCCTACTGGACACGTGCAGGTAA
ATAGCACAGAAGACGCAGACACCGTCACCTGTTTGGCAACTGGTCGCCCACCCCCCAATGTCACCTGGGC
CGCACCCTGGAACAACGCCTCTTCTACCCAGGAGCAGTTCACTGACAGTGATGGTCTTACAGTTGCGTGG
AGGACCGTGAGGCTGCCGCGTGGGGATAATACCACCCCAAGTGAGGGAATATGTCTCATCACCTGGGGAA
ATGAGAGCATATCAATCCCGGCTTCTATTCAAGGCCCCTTGGCCCATGACCTTCCCGCGGCCCAGGGAAC
TCTTGCCGGGGTTGCCATTACTCTGGTGGGCCTATTTGGGATATTCGCATTACATCATTGCCGCCGCAAG
CAGGGCGGTGCATCACCTACTTCAGATGACATGGACCCCCTATCCACCCAGTGACTAGATGGACACCCCG
TGAACCGTCGTGCTTACCCACCCCCTTCTGATTCTGACAGACAACACTACTATGTCCCAAAGACTGTTTT
TTACAGCCCGATGGCCCTTCAGGCCTCCTTGAGTGTCTAGCTGGTCCCGTGGTCATTGTGTGGTTTGGCA
GTCACTTCCCCATTTTGGTGTCGCGTTTTGGGTTTTGCCCTGCCCCCAGCCAACGTGGATCATATTCTTT
CCCGTCAGGGGAGTGACAAGCTATAGGACAGAAAGGTCACCTGGCCCAAACGGAGGATCCTAGGTGGGTG
TGCATTTATTAGACGTTGGTGTGTTGAAGGACGGATCAGGCGGGGAGGAGGGGTGGGGGAGACTTACTGC
AGCACTAGGTTAGGTTGAAAGCCGGGGTAAAAGGCGTGGCTAAACAACACCTATACTACTTGTTATTGTA
GGCCATGGCGGCCGAGGATTTCCTAACCATCTTCTTAGATGATGATGAATCCTGGAATGAAACTCTAAAT
ATGAGCGGATATGACTACTCTGGAAACTTCAGCCTAGAAGTGAGCGTGTGTGAGATGACCACCGTGGTGC
CTTACACGTGGAACGTTGGAATACTCTCTCTGATTTTCCTCATAAATGTTCTTGGAAATGGATTGGTCAC
CTACATTTTTTGCAAGCACCGATCGCGGGCAGGAGCGATAGATATACTGCTCCTGGGTATCTGCCTAAAC
TCGCTGTGTCTTAGCATATCTCTATTGGCAGAAGTGTTGATGTTTTTGTTTCCCAATATCATCTCCACAG
GCTTGTGCAGACTTGAAATTTTTTTTTACTATTTATATGTCTACTTGGATATCTTCAGTGTTGTGTGCGT
CAGTCTAGTGAGGTACCTCCTGGTGGCATATTCTACGCGTTCCTGGCCCAAGAAGCAGTCCCTCGGATGG
GTACTGACATCCGCTGCACTGTTAATTGCATTGGTGCTGTCGGGGGATGCCTGTCGGCACAGGAGCAGGG
TGGTCGACCCGGTCAGCAAGCAGGCCATGTGTTATGAGAACGCGGGAAACATGACTGCAGACTGGCGACT
GCATGTCAGAACCGTGTCAGTTACTGCAGGTTTCCTGTTACCCCTGGCCCTCCTTATTCTGTTTTATGCT
CTCACCTGGTGTGTGGTGAGGAGGACAAAGCTGCAAGCCAGGCGGAAGGTAAGGGGGGTGATTGTTGCTG
TGGTGCTGCTGTTTTTTGTGTTTTGCTTCCCTTACCACGTACTAAATCTACTGGACACTCTGCTAAGGCG
ACGCTGGATCCGGGACAGCTGCTATACGCGGGGGTTGATAAACGTGGGTCTGGCAGTAACCTCGTTACTG
CAGGCACTGTACAGCGCCGTTGTTCCCCTGATATACTCCTGCCTGGGATCCCTCTTTAGGCAGAGGATGT
ACGGTCTCTTCCAAAGCCTCAGGCAGTCTTTCATGTCCGGCGCCACCACGTAGCCCGCGGATGTCTACGT
GCCCTTCCCCCTTAATTTAATCTAGCCTCCCGTTCCCATGATGCAGAGAGGCGAATCTGGTTTGTACACA
GATGTGACTATGTATTTGTTTTATTATGCGATTAAATGAGGGGTCTGATCCCAAAAGCAGCGGCCGC
